Addgene plasmid #52014: pcDNA3-MAVS-G67M-invitro(KaganD100)
Purpose: Used for in vitro expression of the human MAVS CDS containing a point mutation G67M
Depositing lab: Jonathan Kagan. Depositing organization: Boston Children's Hospital. Publication: A Bicistronic MAVS Transcript Highlights a Class of Truncated Variants in Antiviral Immunity. Brubaker SW, Gauthier AE, Mills EW, Ingolia NT, Kagan JC. Cell. 2014 Feb 13;156(4):800-11. doi: 10.1016/j.cell.2014.01.021. PubMed 24529381.
Backbone
  Vector backbone: pcDNA3
  Vector type: Mammalian Expression
Growth in bacteria
  Bacterial resistance: Ampicillin, 100 μg/mL
  Growth temperature: 37°C
  Growth strain: DH5alpha
  Copy number: High Copy
Gene/Insert
  Gene/Insert name: MAVS
  Mutation: Changed Gly 67 to Met
  Cloning method: Restriction Enzyme; 5′ cloning site unknown (unknown if destroyed); 3′ cloning site unknown (unknown if destroyed)
  Sequencing primers: 5′ CMV-F; 3′ BGH-Rev
Terms and licenses: Academic/Nonprofit Terms; Industry Terms: Not Available to Industry
Depositor comments: Has extra restriction sites upstream of MAVS start codon. HindIII and XhoI
How to cite: pcDNA3-MAVS-G67M-invitro(KaganD100) was a gift from Jonathan Kagan (Addgene plasmid # 52014 ; http://n2t.net/addgene:52014 ; RRID:Addgene_52014)
