[The description below was written by a language model from this plasmid's Addgene catalogue record.]
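Description:
pcDNA3-MAVS-G67M-invitro(KaganD100) is a pcDNA3-based mammalian expression plasmid carrying the human MAVS coding sequence with a single point mutation that changes glycine 67 to methionine. It is maintained in E. coli as a high-copy plasmid under ampicillin selection. No feature table accompanies the record, so the exact element layout is not documented. However, the listed sequencing primers (CMV forward and BGH reverse) fit the standard pcDNA3 arrangement, in which the insert lies between the CMV immediate-early promoter and the bovine growth hormone polyadenylation signal. The standard pcDNA3 backbone also has a T7 promoter upstream of the cloning site, which is what usually allows in vitro transcription and translation from such constructs, and a neomycin resistance cassette for selection in mammalian cells. Neither of these is explicitly recorded for this plasmid.

The stated purpose is in vitro expression of the mutant MAVS coding sequence. MAVS is the mitochondrial antiviral signaling adaptor that acts downstream of RIG-I-like receptors. The associated publication concerns a bicistronic MAVS transcript that gives rise to truncated protein variants. Replacing Gly 67 with a methionine codon adds a potential in-frame start codon, which would suit a study of translation start site choice, but the record does not give the rationale for the mutation. The insert was introduced by restriction cloning, though the cloning sites used are not recorded. The depositor notes that extra HindIII and XhoI sites lie upstream of the MAVS start codon. No epitope tags or reporters are listed.
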