>Addgene plasmid #52014 | pcDNA3-MAVS-G67M-invitro(KaganD100) | depositor partial sequence | sequence record 80224 | HindIII-XhoI-insert-NotI
AAGCTTGAATTAGATCTCTCGAGATGCCGTTTGCTGAAGACAAGACCTATAAGTATATCTGCCGCAATTT
CAGCAATTTTTGCAATGTGGATGTTGTAGAGATTCTGCCTTACCTGCCCTGCCTCACAGCAAGAGACCAG
GATCGACTGCGGGCCACCTGCACACTCTCAGGGAACCGGGACACCCTCTGGCATCTCTTCAATACCCTTC
AGCGGCGGCCCATGTGGGTGGAGTACTTCATTGCGGCACTGAGGGGCTGTGAGCTAGTTGATCTCGCGGA
CGAAGTGGCCTCTGTCTACGAGAGCTACCAGCCTCGGACCTCGGACCGTCCCCCAGACCCACTGGAGCCA
CCGTCACTTCCTGCTGAGAGGCCAGGGCCCCCCACACCTGCTGCGGCCCACAGCATCCCCTACAACAGCT
GCAGAGAGAAGGAGCCAAGTTACCCCATGCCTGTCCAGGAGACCCAGGCGCCAGAGTCCCCAGGAGAGAA
TTCAGAGCAAGCCCTGCAGACGCTCAGCCCCAGAGCCATCCCAAGGAATCCAGATGGTGGCCCCCTGGAG
TCCTCCTCTGACCTGGCAGCCCTCAGCCCTCTGACCTCCAGCGGGCATCAGGAGAAGGACACAGAACTGG
GCAGTACCCACACAGCAGGTGCGACCTCCAGCCTCACACCATCCCGTGGGCCTGTGTCTCCATCTGTCTC
CTTCCAGCCCCTGGCCCGTTCCACCCCCAGGGCAAGCCGCTTGCCTGGACCCACAGGGTCAGTTGTATCT
ACTGGCACCTCCTTCTCCTCCTCATCCCCTGGCTTGGCCTCTGCAGGGGCTGCAGAGGGTAAACAGGGTG
CAGAGAGTGACCAGGCCGAGCCTATCATCTGCTCCAGTGGGGCAGAGGCACCTGCCAACTCTCTGCCCTC
CAAAGTGCCTACCACCTTGATGCCTGTGAACACAGTGGCCCTGAAAGTGCCTGCCAACCCAGCATCTGTC
AGCACAGTGCCCTCCAAGTTGCCAACTAGCTCAAAGCCCCCTGGTGCAGTGCCTTCTAATGCGCTCACCA
ATCCAGCACCATCCAAATTGCCCATCAACTCAACCCGTGCTGGCATGGTGCCATCCAAAGTGCCTACTAG
CATGGTGCTCACCAAGGTGTCTGCCAGCACAGTCCCCACTGACGGGAGCAGCAGAAATGAGGAGACCCCA
GCAGCTCCAACACCCGCCGGCGCCACTGGAGGCAGCTCAGCCTGGCTAGACAGCAGCTTTGAGAATAGGG
GCCTTGGGTCGGAGCTGAGTAAGCCTGGCGTGCTGGCATCCCAGGTAGACAGCCCGTTCTCGGGCTGCTT
CGAGGATCTTGCCATCAGTGCCAGCACCTCCTTGGGCATGGGGCCCTGCCATGGCCCAGAGGAGAATGAG
TATAAGTCCGAGGGCACCTTTGGGATCCACGTGGCTGAGAACCCCAGCATCCAGCTCCTGGAGGGCAACC
CTGGGCCACCTGCGGACCCGGATGGCGGCCCCAGGCCACAAGCCGACCGGAAGTTCCAGGAGAGGGAGGT
GCCATGCCACAGGCCCTCACCTGGGGCTCTGTGGCTCCAGGTGGCTGTGACAGGGGTGCTGGTAGTCACA
CTCCTGGTGGTGCTGTACCGGCGGCGTCTGCACTAGGCGGCCGC
