>Addgene plasmid #52014 | pcDNA3-MAVS-G67M-invitro(KaganD100) | addgene partial sequence | sequence record 81693 | CMV-F 5'-CGCAAATGGGCGGTAGGCGTG-3'
ACTAGAGAACCCACTGCTTACTGGCTTATCGAAATTAATACGACTTACTATAGGGAGACCCAAGCTTGAA
TTAGATCTCTCGAGATGCCGTTTGCTGAAGACAAGACCTATAAGTATATCTGCCGCAATTTCAGCAATTT
TTGCAATGTGGATGTTGTAGAGATTCTGCCTTACCTGCCCTGCCTCACAGCAAGAGACCAGGATCGACTG
CGGGCCACCTGCACACTCTCAGGGAACCGGGACACCCTCTGGCATCTCTTCAATACCCTTCAGCGGCGGC
CCATGTGGGTGGAGTACTTCATTGCGGCACTGAGGGGCTGTGAGCTAGTTGATCTCGCGGACGAAGTGGC
CTCTGTCTACGAGAGCTACCAGCCTCGGACCTCGGACCGTCCCCCAGACCCACTGGAGCCACCGTCACTT
CCTGCTGAGAGGCCAGGGCCCCCCACACCTGCTGCGGCCCACAGCATCCCCTACAACAGCTGCAGAGAGA
AGGAGCCAAGTTACCCCATGCCTGTCCAGGAGACCCAGGCGCCAGAGTCCCCAGGAGAGAATTCAGAGCA
AGCCCTGCAGACGCTCAGCCCCAGAGCCATCCCAAGGAATCCAGATGGTGGCCCCCTGGAGTCCTCCTCT
GACCTGGCAGCCCTCAGCCCTCTGACCTCCAGCGGGCATCAGGAGAAGGACACAGAACTGGGCAGTACCC
ACACAGCAGGTGCGACCTCCAGCCTCACACCATCCCGTGGGCCTGTGTCTCCATCTGTCTCCTTCCAGCC
CCTGGCCCGTTCCACCCCCAGGGCAAGCCGCTTGCCTGGACCCACAGGGTCAGTTGTATCTACTGGCACC
TCCTTCTCCTCCTCATCCCCTGGCTTGGCCTCTGCAGGGGCTGCAGA
