>Addgene plasmid #52014 | pcDNA3-MAVS-G67M-invitro(KaganD100) | addgene partial sequence | sequence record 81749 | BGH-rev 5'-TAGAAGGCACAGTCGAGG-3'
CTATAGAATAGGGCCCTCTAGATGCATGCTCGAGCGGCCGCCTAGTGCAGACGCCGCCGGTACAGCACCA
CCAGGAGTGTGACTACCAGCACCCCTGTCACAGCCACCTGGAGCCACAGAGCCCCAGGTGAGGGCCTGTG
GCATGGCACCTCCCTCTCCTGGAACTTCCGGTCGGCTTGTGGCCTGGGGCCGCCATCCGGGTCCGCAGGT
GGCCCAGGGTTGCCCTCCAGGAGCTGGATGCTGGGGTTCTCAGCCACGTGGATCCCAAAGGTGCCCTCGG
ACTTATACTCATTCTCCTCTGGGCCATGGCAGGGCCCCATGCCCAAGGAGGTGCTGGCACTGATGGCAAG
ATCCTCGAAGCAGCCCGAGAACGGGCTGTCTACCTGGGATGCCAGCACGCCAGGCTTACTCAGCTCCGAC
CCAAGGCCCCTATTCTCAAAGCTGCTGTCTAGCCAGGCTGAGCTGCCTCCAGTGGCGCCGGCGGGTGTTG
GAGCTGCTGGGGTCTCCTCATTTCTGCTGCTCCCGTCAGTGGGGACTGTGCTGGCAGACACCTTGGTGAG
CACCATGCTAGTAGGCACTTTGGATGGCACCATGCCAGCACGGGTTGAGTTGATGGGCAATTTGGATGGT
GCTGGATTGGTGAGCGCATTAGAAGGCACTGCACCAGGGGGCTTTGAGCTAGTTGGCAACTTGGAGGGCA
CTGTGCTGACAGATGCTGGGTTGGCAGGCACTTTCAGGGCCACTGTGTTCACAGGCATCAAGGTGGTAGG
CACTTTGGAGGGCAGAGAGTTGGCAGGTGCCTCTGCCCCACTGGAGCAGATGATAGGCTCGGCCTGGTCA
CTCTCTGCACCCTGTTTACCCTCTGCAGCCCCTGCAGAGGCCAAGCCAGGGGATGAG
